>Addgene plasmid #27467 | pRS426 Gal TDP43 GFP | addgene full sequence | sequence record 364717 | Addgene NGS Result
TAATGTGAGTTAGCTCACTCATTAGGCACCCCAGGCTTTACACTTTATGCTTCCGGCTCGTATGTTGTGT
GGAATTGTGAGCGGATAACAATTTCACACAGGAAACAGCTATGACCATGATTACGCCAAGCGCGCAATTA
ACCCTCACTAAAGGGAACAAAAGCTGGAGCTCTAGTACGGATTAGAAGCCGCCGAGCGGGTGACAGCCCT
CCGAAGGAAGACTCTCCTCCGTGCGTCCTCGTCTTCACCGGTCGCGTTCCTGAAACGCAGATGTGCCTCG
CGCCGCACTGCTCCGAACAATAAAGATTCTACAATACTAGCTTTTATGGTTATGAAGAGGAAAAATTGGC
AGTAACCTGGCCCCACAAACCTTCAAATGAACGAATCAAATTAACAACCATAGGATGATAATGCGATTAG
TTTTTTAGCCTTATTTCTGGGGTAATTAATCAGCGAAGCGATGATTTTTGATCTATTAACAGATATATAA
ATGCAAAAACTGCATAACCACTTTAACTAATACTTTCAACATTTTCGGTTTGTATTACTTCTTATTCAAA
TGTAATAAAAGTATCAACAAAAAATTGTTAATATACCTCTATACTTTAACGTCAAGGAGAAAAAACCCCG
GATTCTAGAACTAGTGGATCCCCCATCACAAGTTTGTACAAAAAAGCAGGCTTCGAAGGAGATAACAAAA
TGTCTGAATATATTCGGGTAACCGAAGATGAGAACGATGAGCCCATTGAAATACCATCGGAAGACGATGG
GACGGTGCTGCTCTCCACGGTTACAGCCCAGTTTCCAGGGGCGTGTGGGCTTCGCTACAGGAATCCAGTG
TCTCAGTGTATGAGAGGTGTCCGGCTGGTAGAAGGAATTCTGCATGCCCCAGATGCTGGCTGGGGAAATC
TGGTGTATGTTGTCAACTATCCAAAAGATAACAAAAGAAAAATGGATGAGACAGATGCTTCATCAGCAGT
GAAAGTGAAAAGAGCAGTCCAGAAAACATCCGATTTAATAGTGTTGGGTCTCCCATGGAAAACAACCGAA
CAGGACCTGAAAGAGTATTTTAGTACCTTTGGAGAAGTTCTTATGGTGCAGGTCAAGAAAGATCTTAAGA
CTGGTCATTCAAAGGGGTTTGGCTTTGTTCGTTTTACGGAATATGAAACACAAGTGAAAGTAATGTCACA
GCGACATATGATAGATGGACGATGGTGTGACTGCAAACTTCCTAATTCTAAGCAAAGCCAAGATGAGCCT
TTGAGAAGCAGAAAAGTGTTTGTGGGGCGCTGTACAGAGGACATGACTGAGGATGAGCTGCGGGAGTTCT
TCTCTCAGTACGGGGATGTGATGGATGTCTTCATCCCCAAGCCATTCAGGGCCTTTGCCTTTGTTACATT
TGCAGATGATCAGATTGCGCAGTCTCTTTGTGGAGAGGACTTGATCATTAAAGGAATCAGCGTTCATATA
TCCAATGCCGAACCTAAGCACAATAGCAATAGACAGTTAGAAAGAAGTGGAAGATTTGGTGGTAATCCAG
GTGGCTTTGGGAATCAGGGTGGATTTGGTAATAGCAGAGGGGGTGGAGCTGGTTTGGGAAACAATCAAGG
TAGTAATATGGGTGGTGGGATGAACTTTGGTGCGTTCAGCATTAATCCAGCCATGATGGCTGCCGCCCAG
GCAGCACTACAGAGCAGTTGGGGTATGATGGGCATGTTAGCCAGCCAGCAGAACCAGTCAGGCCCATCGG
GTAATAACCAAAACCAAGGCAACATGCAGAGGGAGCCAAACCAGGCCTTCGGTTCTGGAAATAACTCTTA
TAGTGGCTCTAATTCTGGTGCAGCAATTGGTTGGGGATCAGCATCCAATGCAGGGTCGGGCAGTGGTTTT
AATGGAGGCTTTGGCTCAAGCATGGATTCTAAGTCTTCTGGCTGGGGAATGGACCCAGCTTTCTTGTACA
AAGTGGTGATGGGCTGCAGGAATTCGATATCAAGCTTAATGGTGAGCAAGGGCGAGGAGCTGTTCACCGG
GGTGGTGCCCATCCTGGTCGAGCTGGACGGCGACGTAAACGGCCACAAGTTCAGCGTGTCCGGCGAGGGC
GAGGGCGATGCCACCTACGGCAAGCTGACCCTGAAGTTCATCTGCACCACCGGCAAGCTGCCCGTGCCCT
GGCCCACCCTCGTGACCACCCTGACCTACGGCGTGCAGTGCTTCAGCCGCTACCCCGACCACATGAAGCA
GCACGACTTCTTCAAGTCCGCCATGCCCGAAGGCTACGTCCAGGAGCGCACCATCTTCTTCAAGGACGAC
GGCAACTACAAGACCCGCGCCGAGGTGAAGTTCGAGGGCGACACCCTGGTGAACCGCATCGAGCTGAAGG
GCATCGACTTCAAGGAGGACGGCAACATCCTGGGGCACAAGCTGGAGTACAACTACAACAGCCACAACGT
CTATATCATGGCCGACAAGCAGAAGAACGGCATCAAGGTGAACTTCAAGATCCGCCACAACATCGAGGAC
GGCAGCGTGCAGCTCGCCGACCACTACCAGCAGAACACCCCCATCGGCGACGGCCCCGTGCTGCTGCCCG
ACAACCACTACCTGAGCACCCAGTCCGCCCTGAGCAAAGACCCCAACGAGAAGCGCGATCACATGGTCCT
GCTGGAGTTCGTGACCGCCGCCGGGATCACTCTCGGCATGGACGAGCTGTACAAGTAACTCGAGTCATGT
AATTAGTTATGTCACGCTTACATTCACGCCCTCCCCCCACATCCGCTCTAACCGAAAAGGAAGGAGTTAG
ACAACCTGAAGTCTAGGTCCCTATTTATTTTTTTATAGTTATGTTAGTATTAAGAACGTTATTTATATTT
CAAATTTTTCTTTTTTTTCTGTACAGACGCGTGTACGCATGTAACATTATACTGAAAACCTTGCTTGAGA
AGGTTTTGGGACGCTCGAAGGCTTTAATTTGCGGCCGGTACCCAATTCGCCCTATAGTGAGTCGTATTAC
GCGCGCTCACTGGCCGTCGTTTTACAACGTCGTGACTGGGAAAACCCTGGCGTTACCCAACTTAATCGCC
TTGCAGCACATCCCCCTTTCGCCAGCTGGCGTAATAGCGAAGAGGCCCGCACCGATCGCCCTTCCCAACA
GTTGCGCAGCCTGAATGGCGAATGG
[124 nt withheld, positions 3176-3299]
C
[91 nt withheld, positions 3301-3391]
A
[49 nt withheld, positions 3393-3441]
CCTTTGACGTTGGAGTCCACGTTCTTT
[37 nt withheld, positions 3469-3505]
ACCCTATCTCGGTCTATTCTTTTGATTTATAAGGGATTTTGCCGATTTCGGCCTATTGGTTAAAAAATGA
GCTGATTTAACAAAAATTTAACGCGAATTTTAACAAAATATTAACGCTTACAATTTCCTGATGCGGTATT
TTCTCCTTACGCATCTGTGCGGTATTTCACACCGCATAGGGTAATAACTGATATAATTAAATTGAAGCTC
TAATTTGTGAGTTTAGTATACATGCATTTACTTATAATACAGTTTTTTAGTTTTGCTGGCCGCATCTTCT
CAAATATGCTTCCCAGCCTGCTTTTCTGTAACGTTCACCCTCTACCTTAGCATCCCTTCCCTTTGCAAAT
AGTCCTCTTCCAACAATAATAATGTCAGATCCTGTAGAGACCACATCATCCACGGTTCTATACTGTTGAC
CCAATGCGTCTCCCTTGTCATCTAAACCCACACCGGGTGTCATAATCAACCAATCGTAACCTTCATCTCT
TCCACCCATGTCTCTTTGAGCAATAAAGCCGATAACAAAATCTTTGTCGCTCTTCGCAATGTCAACAGTA
CCCTTAGTATATTCTCCAGTAGATAGGGAGCCCTTGCATGACAATTCTGCTAACATCAAAAGGCCTCTAG
GTTCCTTTGTTACTTCTTCTGCCGCCTGCTTCAAACCGCTAACAATACCTGGGCCCACCACACCGTGTGC
ATTCGTAATGTCTGCCCATTCTGCTATTCTGTATACACCCGCAGAGTACTGCAATTTGACTGTATTACCA
ATGTCAGCAAATTTTCTGTCTTCGAAGAGTAAAAAATTGTACTTGGCGGATAATGCCTTTAGCGGCTTAA
CTGTGCCCTCCATGGAAAAATCAGTCAAGATATCCACATGTGTTTTTAGTAAACAAATTTTGGGACCTAA
TGCTTCAACTAACTCCAGTAATTCCTTGGTGGTACGAACATCCAATGAAGCACACAAGTTTGTTTGCTTT
TCGTGCATGATATTAAATAGCTTGGCAGCAACAGGACTAGGATGAGTAGCAGCACGTTCCTTATATGTAG
CTTTCGACATGATTTATCTTCGTTTCCTGCAGGTTTTTGTTCTGTGCAGTTGGGTTAAGAATACTGGGCA
ATTTCATGTTTCTTCAACACTACATATGCGTATATATACCAATCTAAGTCTGTGCTCCTTCCTTCGTTCT
TCCTTCTGTTCGGAGATTACCGAATCAAAAAAATTTCAAGGAAACCGAAATCAAAAAAAAGAATAAAAAA
AAAATGATGAATTGAAAAGGTGGTATGGTGCACTCTCAGTACAATCTGCTCTGATGCCGCATAGTTAAGC
CAGCCCCGACACCCGCCAACACCCGCTGACGCGCCCTGACGGGCTTGTCTGCTCCCGGCATCCGCTTACA
GACAAGCTGTGACCGTCTCCGGGAGCTGCATGTGTCAGAGGTTTTCACCGTCATCACCGAAACGCGCGAG
ACGAAAGGGCCTCGTGATACGCCTATTTTTATAGGTTAATGTCATGATAATAATGGTTTCTTAGTATGAT
CCAATATCAAAGGAAATGATAGCATTGAAGGATGAGACTAATCCAATTGAGGAGTGGCAGCATATAGAAC
AGCTAAAGGGTAGTGCTGAAGGAAGCATACGATACCCCGCATGGAATGGGATAATATCACAGGAGGTACT
AGACTACCTTTCATCCTACATAAATAGACGCATATAAGTACGCATTTAAGCATAAACACGCACTATGCCG
TTCTTCTCATGTATATATATATACAGGCAACACGCAGATATAGGTGCGACGTGAACAGTGAGCTGTATGT
GCGCAGCTCGCGTTGCATTTTCGGAAGCGCTCGTTTTCGGAAACGCTTTGAAGTTCCTATTCCGAAGTTC
CTATTCTCTAGAAAGTATAGGAACTTCAGAGCGCTTTTGAAAACCAAAAGCGCTCTGAAGACGCACTTTC
AAAAAACCAAAAACGCACCGGACTGTAACGAGCTACTAAAATATTGCGAATACCGCTTCCACAAACATTG
CTCAAAAGTATCTCTTTGCTATATATCTCTGTGCTATATCCCTATATAACCTACCCATCCACCTTTCGCT
CCTTGAACTTGCATCTAAACTCGACCTCTACATTTTTTATGTTTATCTCTAGTATTACTCTTTAGACAAA
AAAATTGTAGTAAGAACTATTCATAGAGTGAATCGAAAACAATACGAAAATGTAAACATTTCCTATACGT
AGTATATAGAGACAAAATAGAAGAAACCGTTCATAATTTTCTGACCAATGAAGAATCATCAACGCTATCA
CTTTCTGTTCACAAAGTATGCGCAATCCACATCGGTATAGAATATAATCGGGGATGCCTTTATCTTGAAA
AAATGCACCCGCAGCTTCGCTAGTAATCAGTAAACGCGGGAAGTGGAGTCAGGCTTTTTTTATGGAAGAG
AAAATAGACACCAAAGTAGCCTTCTTCTAACCTTAACGGACCTACAGTGCAAAAAGTTATCAAGAGACTG
CATTATAGAGCGCACAAAGGAGAAAAAAAGTAATCTAAGATGCTTTGTTAGAAAAATAGCGCTCTCGGGA
TGCATTTTTGTAGAACAAAAAAGAAGTATAGATTCTTTGTTGGTAAAATAGCGCTCTCGCGTTGCATTTC
TGTTCTGTAAAAATGCAGCTCAGATTCTTTGTTTGAAAAATTAGCGCTCTCGCGTTGCATTTTTGTTTTA
CAAAAATGAAGCACAGATTCTTCGTTGGTAAAATAGCGCTTTCGCGTTGCATTTCTGTTCTGTAAAAATG
CAGCTCAGATTCTTTGTTTGAAAAATTAGCGCTCTCGCGTTGCATTTTTGTTCTACAAAATGAAGCACAG
ATGCTTCGTTCAGGTGGCACTTTTCGGGGAAATGTGCGCGGAACCCCTATTTGTTTATTTTTCTAAATAC
ATTCAAATATGTATCCGCTCATGAGACAATAACCCTGATAAATGCTTCAATAATATTGAAAAAGGAAGAG
TATGAGTATTCAACATTTCCGTGTCGCCCTTATTCCCTTTTTTGCGGCATTTTGCCTTCCTGTTTTTGCT
CACCCAGAAACGCTGGTGAAAGTAAAAGATGCTGAAGATCAGTTGGGTGCACGAGTGGGTTACATCGAAC
TGGATCTCAACAGCGGTAAGATCCTTGAGAGTTTTCGCCCCGAAGAACGTTTTCCAATGATGAGCACTTT
TAAAGTTCTGCTATGTGGCGCGGTATTATCCCGTATTGACGCCGGGCAAGAGCAACTCGGTCGCCGCATA
CACTATTCTCAGAATGACTTGGTTGAGTACTCACCAGTCACAGAAAAGCATCTTACGGATGGCATGACAG
TAAGAGAATTATGCAGTGCTGCCATAACCATGAGTGATAACACTGCGGCCAACTTACTTCTGACAACGAT
CGGAGGACCGAAGGAGCTAACCGCTTTTTTGCACAACATGGGGGATCATGTAACTCGCCTTGATCGTTGG
GAACCGGAGCTGAATGAAGCCATACCAAACGACGAGCGTGACACCACGATGCCTGTAGCAATGGCAACAA
CGTTGCGCAAACTATTAACTGGCGAACTACTTACTCTAGCTTCCCGGCAACAATTAATAGACTGGATGGA
GGCGGATAAAGTTGCAGGACCACTTCTGCGCTCGGCCCTTCCGGCTGGCTGGTTTATTGCTGATAAATCT
GGAGCCGGTGAGCGTGGGTCTCGCGGTATCATTGCAGCACTGGGGCCAGATGGTAAGCCCTCCCGTATCG
TAGTTATCTACACGACGGGGAGTCAGGCAACTATGGATGAACGAAATAGACAGATCGCTGAGATAGGTGC
CTCACTGATTAAGCATTGGTAACTGTCAGACCAAGTTTACTCATATATACTTTAGATTGATTTAAAACTT
CATTTTTAATTTAAAAGGATCTAGGTGAAGATCCTTTTTGATAATCTCATGACCAAAATCCCTTAACGTG
AGTTTTCGTTCCACTGAGCGTCAGACCCCGTAGAAAAGATCAAAGGATCTTCTTGAGATCCTTTTTTTCT
GCGCGTAATCTGCTGCTTGCAAACAAAAAAACCACCGCTACCAGCGGTGGTTTGTTTGCCGGATCAAGAG
CTACCAACTCTTTTTCCGAAGGTAACTGGCTTCAGCAGAGCGCAGATACCAAATACTGTTCTTCTAGTGT
AGCCGTAGTTAGGCCACCACTTCAAGAACTCTGTAGCACCGCCTACATACCTCGCTCTGCTAATCCTGTT
ACCAGTGGCTGCTGCCAGTGGCGATAAGTCGTGTCTTACCGGGTTGGACTCAAGACGATAGTTACCGGAT
AAGGCGCAGCGGTCGGGCTGAACGGGGGGTTCGTGCACACAGCCCAGCTTGGAGCGAACGACCTACACCG
AACTGAGATACCTACAGCGTGAGCTATGAGAAAGCGCCACGCTTCCCGAAGGGAGAAAGGCGGACAGGTA
TCCGGTAAGCGGCAGGGTCGGAACAGGAGAGCGCACGAGGGAGCTTCCAGGGGGAAACGCCTGGTATCTT
TATAGTCCTGTCGGGTTTCGCCACCTCTGACTTGAGCGTCGATTTTTGTGATGCTCGTCAGGGGGGCGGA
GCCTATGGAAAAACGCCAGCAACGCGGCCTTTTTACGGTTCCTGGCCTTTTGCTGGCCTTTTGCTCACAT
GTTCTTTCCTGCGTTATCCCCTGATTCTGTGGATAACCGTATTACCGCCTTTGAGTGAGCTGATACCGCT
CGCCGCAGCCGAACGACCGAGCGCAGCGAGTCAGTGAGCGAGGAAGCGGAAGAGCGCCCAATACGCAAAC
CGCCTCTCCCCGCGCGTTGGCCGATTCATTAATGCAGCTGGCACGACAGGTTTCCCGACTGGAAAGCGGG
CAGTGAGCGCAACGCAAT
Features (pLannotate 1.2.2; 25 found; start..end, strand, type, name):
      1..22      +  protein_bind   CAP binding site: CAP binding activates transcription in the presence of cAMP. E. coli catabolite activator protein
     37..67      +  promoter       lac promoter: promoter for the E. coli lac operon
     75..91      +  protein_bind   lac operator: The lac repressor binds to the lac operator to inhibit transcription in E. coli. This inhibition can be relieved by adding lactose or isopropyl-β-D-thiogalactopyranoside (IPTG). lac repressor encoded by lacI
    136..154     +  promoter       T3 promoter: promoter for bacteriophage T3 RNA polymerase
    178..619     +  promoter       GAL1 promoter: S. cerevisiae GAL1; inducible promoter, regulated by Gal4
    634..654     +  misc_feature   MCS (fragment): pBluescript multiple cloning site
    658..682     +  protein_bind   attB1: mutant version of attB; recombination site for the Gateway® BP reaction BP Clonase™
    700..1941    +  CDS            TARDBP: TADBP_HUMAN - Also known as TDP43. Experimental evidence at protein level: Swiss-Prot protein existence level 1. RNA-binding protein that is involved in various steps of RNA biogenesis and processing (PubMed:23519609). Preferentially binds, via its two RNA recognition motifs RRM1 and RRM2, to GU-repeats on RNA molecules predominantly localized within long introns and in the 3'UTR of mRNAs (PubMed:23519609, PubMed:24240615, PubMed:24464995). In turn, regulates the splicing of many non-coding and protein-coding RNAs including proteins involved in neuronal survival, as well as mRNAs that encode p
   1943..1967    -  protein_bind   attB2: mutant version of attB; recombination site for the Gateway® BP reaction BP Clonase™
   1971..1998    +  misc_feature   MCS (fragment): pBluescript multiple cloning site
   1999..2718    +  CDS            EGFP: the original enhanced GFP (Yang et al., 1996) mammalian codon-optimized
   2725..2972    +  terminator     CYC1 terminator: S. cerevisiae CYC1; transcription terminator for CYC1
   2991..3009    -  promoter       T7 promoter: promoter for bacteriophage T7 RNA polymerase
   3017..3172    +  CDS            lacZα (fragment): LacZα fragment of β-galactosidase; lacZ fragment
   3176..3604    +  rep_origin     f1 ori (sequence partly withheld): f1 bacteriophage origin of replication; arrow indicates direction of (+) strand synthesis
   3632..3683    -  misc_feature   bom (fragment): basis of mobility region from pBR322
   3762..4565    -  CDS            URA3: orotidine-5'-phosphate decarboxylase, required for uracil biosynthesis; S. cerevisiae URA3; yeast auxotrophic marker, counterselectable with 5-fluoroorotic acid (5-FOA)
   4566..4781    -  promoter       URA3 promoter: S. cerevisiae URA3
   4789..4838    -  misc_feature   bom (fragment): basis of mobility region from pBR322
   4940..4975    -  CDS            rop (fragment): Rop protein, which maintains plasmids at low copy number; rop
   5043..6385    +  rep_origin     2μ ori: yeast 2μ plasmid origin of replication
   6412..6516    +  promoter       AmpR promoter: bla
   6517..7377    +  CDS            AmpR: β-lactamase; bla; confers resistance to ampicillin, carbenicillin, and related antibiotics
   7548..8136    +  rep_origin     ori: high-copy-number ColE1/pMB1/pBR322/pUC origin of replication
   8319..8411    +  CDS            lacI (fragment): lac repressor; lacI; The lac repressor binds to the lac operator to inhibit transcription in E. coli. This inhibition can be relieved by adding lactose or isopropyl-β-D-thiogalactopyranoside (IPTG).
