[The description below was written by a language model from this plasmid's Addgene catalogue record and pLannotate feature annotations shown in this document.]
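Description:
pRS426 Gal TDP43 GFP is an 8.4 kb yeast expression plasmid built on the pRS426 Gal backbone, an E. coli–S. cerevisiae shuttle vector. In bacteria it replicates from a high-copy ColE1/pUC-type origin and is selected with ampicillin through the β-lactamase (AmpR) gene. In yeast it is maintained as a multicopy episome by the 2μ origin and selected by uracil prototrophy through URA3 with its native promoter, a marker that can also be counterselected with 5-FOA. The backbone retains pBluescript-derived remnants, including an f1 origin, lac promoter/operator and lacZα fragments, and flanking T3 and T7 promoters. These are not part of the yeast expression unit.

The payload is the human TARDBP coding sequence, which encodes the RNA-binding protein TDP-43. It sits downstream of the Gal4-regulated, galactose-inducible GAL1 promoter, is followed by EGFP to give a C-terminal GFP fusion as stated in the catalogue entry, and is terminated by the CYC1 terminator. The TDP-43 open reading frame is flanked by attB1 and attB2 sites, which suggests it passed through Gateway recombination at some stage, although the catalogue lists restriction enzyme cloning. Combining an inducible promoter with a high-copy 2μ backbone allows strong, switchable expression of the fusion protein, whose localisation and aggregation can be followed by fluorescence. The associated publication describes a yeast model of TDP-43 proteinopathy, so the construct is suited to studying the determinants of TDP-43 aggregation and cellular toxicity. TARDBP is also known by the alias ALS10, reflecting its link to amyotrophic lateral sclerosis.
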