Addgene plasmid #27467: pRS426 Gal TDP43 GFP
Depositing lab: Aaron Gitler. Depositing organization: University of Pennsylvania. Publication: A yeast TDP-43 proteinopathy model: Exploring the molecular determinants of TDP-43 aggregation and cellular toxicity. Johnson BS, McCaffery JM, Lindquist S, Gitler AD. Proc Natl Acad Sci U S A. 2008 Apr 29. 105(17):6439-44. 10.1073/pnas.0802082105 PubMed 18434538.
Backbone
  Vector backbone: pRS426 Gal
  Vector type: Yeast Expression
Growth in bacteria
  Bacterial resistance: Ampicillin, 100 μg/mL
  Growth temperature: 37°C
  Growth strain: DH5alpha
  Copy number: Unknown
Gene/Insert
  Gene/Insert name: TDP-43 (alt name: TDP43)
  Species: H. sapiens (human)
  Entrez Gene: TARDBP (a.k.a. ALS10, TDP-43)
  Tag / fusion protein: GFP (C terminal on insert)
  Cloning method: Restriction Enzyme
  Sequencing primers: 5′ pRSGal-Fwd GTTAATATACCTCTATACTTTAACGTCAAGGAGA; 3′ GFP-R
Terms and licenses: Academic/Nonprofit Terms; Industry Terms: Not Available to Industry
How to cite: pRS426 Gal TDP43 GFP was a gift from Aaron Gitler (Addgene plasmid # 27467 ; http://n2t.net/addgene:27467 ; RRID:Addgene_27467)
